Addgene plasmid #118384: pENTR-actin-G168D,Y169D
Purpose: Gateway compatible donor vector with actin-G168D,Y169D.
Depositing lab: Maria Vartiainen. Depositing organization: University of Helsinki. Publication: Nuclear actin interactome analysis links actin to KAT14 histone acetyl transferase and mRNA splicing. Viita T, Kyheroinen S, Prajapati B, Virtanen J, Frilander MJ, Varjosalo M, Vartiainen MK. J Cell Sci. 2019 Apr 17;132(8). pii: jcs.226852. doi: 10.1242/jcs.226852. PubMed 30890647.
Backbone
  Vector backbone: pENTR-TOPO
  Backbone manufacturer: Thermo Fisher Scientific
  Vector type: Donor-plasmid
Growth in bacteria
  Bacterial resistance: Kanamycin, 50 μg/mL
  Growth temperature: 37°C
  Growth strain: DH5alpha
  Copy number: High Copy
Gene/Insert
  Gene/Insert name: actin beta (alt name: ACTB)
  Species: H. sapiens (human)
  Insert size (bp): 1127
  Mutation: G168D,Y169D
  Entrez Gene: ACTB (a.k.a. BKRNS, BNS, BRWS1, CSMH, DDS1, PS1TP5BP1, THC8)
  Cloning method: Ligation Independent Cloning
  Sequencing primers: 5′ GTAAAACGACGGCCAGT; 3′ CAGGAAACAGCTATGAC
Terms and licenses: Academic/Nonprofit Terms; Industry Terms: Not Available to Industry
Depositor comments: Please visit https://www.biorxiv.org/content/10.1101/445973v1 for BioRxiv preprint
How to cite: pENTR-actin-G168D,Y169D was a gift from Maria Vartiainen (Addgene plasmid # 118384 ; http://n2t.net/addgene:118384 ; RRID:Addgene_118384)
