[The description below was written by a language model from this plasmid's Addgene catalogue record and pLannotate feature annotations shown in this document.]
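Description:
pENTR-actin-G168D,Y169D is a Gateway entry (donor) clone built on the commercial pENTR-TOPO backbone, about 3.7 kb in total. It is propagated in E. coli as a high-copy plasmid from a ColE1/pUC-type origin and selected with kanamycin through an aminoglycoside phosphotransferase (KanR) gene. As is typical for this backbone, rrnB T1 and T2 transcription terminators sit upstream of the cloning region to shield the insert from read-through transcription. A T7 promoter lies just outside attL2, oriented back toward the insert. Short lacI and lacZα fragments in the annotation appear to be backbone remnants rather than functional genes.

The payload is the human beta-actin (ACTB) coding sequence, roughly 1.1 kb, carrying the double substitution G168D,Y169D. It was inserted by ligation-independent cloning. The automated annotation labels the ORF by its closest match to bovine ACTB, which reflects the extreme conservation of actin; the catalogue entry gives the species as human. The coding sequence is flanked by attL1 and attL2, so an LR Clonase reaction can move it directionally into any attR-containing destination vector. That step supplies the promoter, tags or other expression context. The entry clone itself has no eukaryotic promoter, and no tag is annotated on the insert, so it serves as a shuttle rather than an expression construct.

The record does not describe the functional effect of the mutations. The associated publication concerns analysis of the nuclear actin interactome, which suggests this mutant was used alongside other actin variants to build tagged expression constructs for interaction studies.
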