Features (pLannotate 1.2.2; 10 found; start..end, strand, type, name):
    121..213     +  CDS            lacI (fragment): lac repressor; lacI; The lac repressor binds to the lac operator to inhibit transcription in E. coli. This inhibition can be relieved by adding lactose or isopropyl-β-D-thiogalactopyranoside (IPTG).
    268..295     -  terminator     rrnB T2 terminator: transcription terminator T2 from the E. coli rrnB gene
    427..470     +  terminator     rrnB T1 terminator: Escherichia coli rrnB; transcription terminator T1 from the E. coli rrnB gene
    517..553     -  CDS            lacZα (fragment): LacZα fragment of β-galactosidase; lacZ fragment
    569..668     +  protein_bind   attL1: mutant version of attL; recombination site for the Gateway® LR reaction LR Clonase™
    689..1813    +  CDS            ACTB: ACTB_BOVIN - Experimental evidence at protein level: Swiss-Prot protein existence level 1. Actin is a highly conserved protein that polymerizes to produce filaments that form cross-linked networks in the cytoplasm of cells. Actin exists in both monomeric (G-actin) and polymeric (F-actin) forms, both forms playing key functions, such as cell motility and contraction. In addition to their role in the cytoplasmic cytoskeleton, G- and F-actin also localize in the nucleus, and regulate gene transcription and motility and repair of damaged DNA. From Bos taurus (Bovine).
   1833..1932    -  protein_bind   attL2: mutant version of attL; recombination site for the Gateway® LR reaction LR Clonase™
   1950..1968    -  promoter       T7 promoter: promoter for bacteriophage T7 RNA polymerase
   2102..2911    +  CDS            KanR: aminoglycoside phosphotransferase; aph(3')-Ia; confers resistance to kanamycin in bacteria or G418 (Geneticin®) in eukaryotes
   3058..3646    +  rep_origin     ori: high-copy-number ColE1/pMB1/pBR322/pUC origin of replication
>Addgene plasmid #118384 | pENTR-actin-G168D,Y169D | addgene full sequence | sequence record 229721 | Addgene NGS Result
CTTTCCTGCGTTATCCCCTGATTCTGTGGATAACCGTATTACCGCCTTTGAGTGAGCTGATACCGCTCGC
CGCAGCCGAACGACCGAGCGCAGCGAGTCAGTGAGCGAGGAAGCGGAAGAGCGCCCAATACGCAAACCGC
CTCTCCCCGCGCGTTGGCCGATTCATTAATGCAGCTGGCACGACAGGTTTCCCGACTGGAAAGCGGGCAG
TGAGCGCAACGCAATTAATACGCGTACCGCTAGCCAGGAAGAGTTTGTAGAAACGCAAAAAGGCCATCCG
TCAGGATGGCCTTCTGCTTAGTTTGATGCCTGGCAGTTTATGGCGGGCGTCCTGCCCGCCACCCTCCGGG
CCGTTGCTTCACAACGTTCAAATCCGCTCCCGGCGGATTTGTCCTACTCAGGAGAGCGTTCACCGACAAA
CAACAGATAAAACGAAAGGCCCAGTCTTCCGACTGAGCCTTTCGTTTTATTTGATGCCTGGCAGTTCCCT
ACTCTCGCGTTAACGCTAGCATGGATGTTTTCCCAGTCACGACGTTGTAAAACGACGGCCAGTCTTAAGC
TCGGGCCCCAAATAATGATTTTATTTTGACTGATAGTGACCTGTTCGTTGCAACAAATTGATGAGCAATG
CTTTTTTATAATGCCAACTTTGTACAAAAAAGCAGGCTCCGCGGCCGCCCCCTTCACCATGGATGATGAT
ATCGCCGCGCTCGTCGTCGACAACGGCTCCGGCATGTGCAAGGCCGGCTTCGCGGGCGACGATGCCCCCC
GGGCCGTCTTCCCCTCCATCGTGGGGCGCCCCAGGCACCAGGGCGTGATGGTGGGCATGGGTCAGAAGGA
TTCCTATGTGGGCGACGAGGCCCAGAGCAAGAGAGGCATCCTCACCCTGAAGTACCCCATCGAGCACGGC
ATCGTCACCAACTGGGACGACATGGAGAAAATCTGGCACCACACCTTCTACAATGAGCTGCGTGTGGCTC
CCGAGGAGCACCCCGTGCTGCTGACCGAGGCCCCCCTGAACCCCAAGGCCAACCGCGAGAAGATGACCCA
GATCATGTTTGAGACCTTCAACACCCCAGCCATGTACGTTGCTATCCAGGCTGTGCTATCCCTGTACGCC
TCTGGCCGTACCACTGGCATCGTGATGGACTCCGGTGACGGGGTCACCCACACTGTGCCCATCTACGAGG
ACGACGCCCTCCCCCATGCCATCCTGCGTCTGGACCTGGCTGGCCGGGACCTGACTGACTACCTCATGAA
GATCCTCACCGAGCGCGGCTACAGCTTCACCACCACGGCCGAGCGGGAAATCGTGCGTGACATTAAGGAG
AAGCTGTGCTACGTCGCCCTGGACTTCGAGCAAGAGATGGCCACGGCTGCTTCCAGCTCCTCCCTGGAGA
AGAGCTACGAGCTGCCTGACGGCCAGGTCATCACCATTGGCAATGAGCGGTTCCGCTGCCCTGAGGCACT
CTTCCAGCCTTCCTTCCTGGGCATGGAGTCCTGTGGCATCCACGAAACTACCTTCAACTCCATCATGAAG
TGTGACGTGGACATCCGCAAAGACCTGTACGCCAACACAGTGCTGTCTGGCGGCACCACCATGTACCCTG
GCATTGCCGACAGGATGCAGAAGGAGATCACTGCCCTGGCACCCAGCACAATGAAGATCAAGATCATTGC
TCCTCCTGAGCGCAAGTACTCCGTGTGGATCGGCGGCTCCATCCTGGCCTCGCTGTCCACCTTCCAGCAG
ATGTGGATCAGCAAGCAGGAGTATGACGAGTCCGGCCCCTCCATCGTCCACCGCAAATGCTTCTAGAAGG
GTGGGCGCGCCGACCCAGCTTTCTTGTACAAAGTTGGCATTATAAGAAAGCATTGCTTATCAATTTGTTG
CAACGAACAGGTCACTATCAGTCAAAATAAAATCATTATTTGCCATCCAGCTGATATCCCCTATAGTGAG
TCGTATTACATGGTCATAGCTGTTTCCTGGCAGCTCTGGCCCGTGTCTCAAAATCTCTGATGTTACATTG
CACAAGATAAAAATATATCATCATGAACAATAAAACTGTCTGCTTACATAAACAGTAATACAAGGGGTGT
TATGAGCCATATTCAACGGGAAACGTCGAGGCCGCGATTAAATTCCAACATGGATGCTGATTTATATGGG
TATAAATGGGCTCGCGATAATGTCGGGCAATCAGGTGCGACAATCTATCGCTTGTATGGGAAGCCCGATG
CGCCAGAGTTGTTTCTGAAACATGGCAAAGGTAGCGTTGCCAATGATGTTACAGATGAGATGGTCAGACT
AAACTGGCTGACGGAATTTATGCCTCTTCCGACCATCAAGCATTTTATCCGTACTCCTGATGATGCATGG
TTACTCACCACTGCGATCCCCGGAAAAACAGCATTCCAGGTATTAGAAGAATATCCTGATTCAGGTGAAA
ATATTGTTGATGCGCTGGCAGTGTTCCTGCGCCGGTTGCATTCGATTCCTGTTTGTAATTGTCCTTTTAA
CAGCGATCGCGTATTTCGTCTCGCTCAGGCGCAATCACGAATGAATAACGGTTTGGTTGATGCGAGTGAT
TTTGATGACGAGCGTAATGGCTGGCCTGTTGAACAAGTCTGGAAAGAAATGCATAAACTTTTGCCATTCT
CACCGGATTCAGTCGTCACTCATGGTGATTTCTCACTTGATAACCTTATTTTTGACGAGGGGAAATTAAT
AGGTTGTATTGATGTTGGACGAGTCGGAATCGCAGACCGATACCAGGATCTTGCCATCCTATGGAACTGC
CTCGGTGAGTTTTCTCCTTCATTACAGAAACGGCTTTTTCAAAAATATGGTATTGATAATCCTGATATGA
ATAAATTGCAGTTTCATTTGATGCTCGATGAGTTTTTCTAATCAGAATTGGTTAATTGGTTGTAACACTG
GCAGAGCATTACGCTGACTTGACGGGACGGCGCAAGCTCATGACCAAAATCCCTTAACGTGAGTTACGCG
TCGTTCCACTGAGCGTCAGACCCCGTAGAAAAGATCAAAGGATCTTCTTGAGATCCTTTTTTTCTGCGCG
TAATCTGCTGCTTGCAAACAAAAAAACCACCGCTACCAGCGGTGGTTTGTTTGCCGGATCAAGAGCTACC
AACTCTTTTTCCGAAGGTAACTGGCTTCAGCAGAGCGCAGATACCAAATACTGTTCTTCTAGTGTAGCCG
TAGTTAGGCCACCACTTCAAGAACTCTGTAGCACCGCCTACATACCTCGCTCTGCTAATCCTGTTACCAG
TGGCTGCTGCCAGTGGCGATAAGTCGTGTCTTACCGGGTTGGACTCAAGACGATAGTTACCGGATAAGGC
GCAGCGGTCGGGCTGAACGGGGGGTTCGTGCACACAGCCCAGCTTGGAGCGAACGACCTACACCGAACTG
AGATACCTACAGCGTGAGCTATGAGAAAGCGCCACGCTTCCCGAAGGGAGAAAGGCGGACAGGTATCCGG
TAAGCGGCAGGGTCGGAACAGGAGAGCGCACGAGGGAGCTTCCAGGGGGAAACGCCTGGTATCTTTATAG
TCCTGTCGGGTTTCGCCACCTCTGACTTGAGCGTCGATTTTTGTGATGCTCGTCAGGGGGGCGGAGCCTA
TGGAAAAACGCCAGCAACGCGGCCTTTTTACGGTTCCTGGCCTTTTGCTGGCCTTTTGCTCACATGTT
